Addgene plasmid #86841: pJH375
Purpose: mamalian expression of AcrIIA3
Depositing lab: Joseph Bondy-Denomy. Depositing organization: University of California, San Francisco (UCSF). Publication: Inhibition of CRISPR-Cas9 with Bacteriophage Proteins. Rauch BJ, Silvis MR, Hultquist JF, Waters CS, McGregor MJ, Krogan NJ, Bondy-Denomy J. Cell. 2016 Dec 22. pii: S0092-8674(16)31683-X. doi: 10.1016/j.cell.2016.12.009. PubMed 28041849.
Backbone
  Vector backbone: pcDNA3.1(+)
  Vector type: Mammalian Expression
Growth in bacteria
  Bacterial resistance: Ampicillin, 100 μg/mL
  Growth temperature: 37°C
  Growth strain: DH5alpha
  Copy number: High Copy
Gene/Insert
  Gene/Insert name: acrIIA3 (alt name: Axk13_03345)
  Species: Streptococcus pyogenes
  Promoter: CMV
  Cloning method: Gibson Cloning
  Sequencing primers: 5′ CMV-F; 3′ BGH-Rev
Terms and licenses: Academic/Nonprofit Terms; Industry Terms: Not Available to Industry
How to cite: pJH375 was a gift from Joseph Bondy-Denomy (Addgene plasmid # 86841 ; http://n2t.net/addgene:86841 ; RRID:Addgene_86841)
