[The description below was written by a language model from this plasmid's Addgene catalogue record and pLannotate feature annotations shown in this document.]
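Description:
pJH375 is a mammalian expression plasmid built on the pcDNA3.1(+) backbone that carries acrIIA3 (also recorded as Axk13_03345), a gene for an anti-CRISPR protein. The associated work concerns bacteriophage-encoded proteins that inhibit CRISPR-Cas9. The catalogue lists the insert species as Streptococcus pyogenes. The insert was introduced by Gibson assembly and sits between the human cytomegalovirus immediate-early enhancer/promoter and the bovine growth hormone polyadenylation signal, giving strong constitutive transcription in transfected mammalian cells. A T7 promoter lies just upstream of the cloning region and could support in vitro transcription. The automated feature table does not annotate the acrIIA3 coding sequence itself. However, an unannotated gap of roughly 500 nt between the T7 promoter and the bGH poly(A) signal corresponds to where the insert should lie. No epitope tag or reporter is recorded.

The rest of the 5.8 kb plasmid is standard pcDNA3.1 architecture. An SV40 early promoter drives the neomycin phosphotransferase gene, terminated by an SV40 poly(A) signal, which allows G418 selection of stably transfected mammalian cells. In E. coli the plasmid is maintained at high copy from a ColE1/pUC-type origin and selected with ampicillin through the β-lactamase gene under its own promoter. An f1 origin permits single-stranded DNA production. Several small annotations (fragments of an HIV-1 LTR, ble, lacI and bom, along with lac promoter/operator remnants) are short partial matches that look like backbone vestiges or annotation artefacts rather than functional parts. The stated purpose is expression of AcrIIA3 in mammalian cells, which fits with testing inhibition of Cas9 activity there.
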