Features (pLannotate 1.2.2; 19 found; start..end, strand, type, name):
     27..406     +  enhancer       CMV enhancer: human cytomegalovirus immediate early enhancer
    407..610     +  promoter       CMV promoter: human cytomegalovirus (CMV) immediate early promoter
    606..639     +  LTR            5' LTR (truncated) (fragment): truncated 5' long terminal repeat (LTR) from HIV-1
    655..673     +  promoter       T7 promoter: promoter for bacteriophage T7 RNA polymerase
   1184..1408    +  polyA_signal   bGH poly(A) signal: bovine growth hormone polyadenylation signal
   1412..1433    +  promoter       SV40 promoter (fragment): SV40 enhancer and early promoter
   1454..1882    +  rep_origin     f1 ori (sequence partly withheld): f1 bacteriophage origin of replication; arrow indicates direction of (+) strand synthesis
   1896..2225    +  promoter       SV40 promoter: SV40 enhancer and early promoter
   2292..3083    +  CDS            neo: KKA2_KLEPN - Also known as kan, nptII. Experimental evidence at protein level: Swiss-Prot protein existence level 1. Resistance to kanamycin, neomycin, paromomycin, ribostamycin, butirosin and gentamicin B. From Klebsiella pneumoniae.
   3107..3265    +  CDS            ble (fragment): BLE_KLEPN - Experimental evidence at protein level: Swiss-Prot protein existence level 1. Binding protein with a strong affinity to the bleomycin family of antibiotics. Binds to CL990; an antimitotic-antibiotic compound. From Klebsiella pneumoniae.
   3260..3381    +  polyA_signal   SV40 poly(A) signal: SV40 polyadenylation signal
   3454..3470    -  protein_bind   lac operator: The lac repressor binds to the lac operator to inhibit transcription in E. coli. This inhibition can be relieved by adding lactose or isopropyl-β-D-thiogalactopyranoside (IPTG). lac repressor encoded by lacI
   3478..3508    -  promoter       lac promoter: promoter for the E. coli lac operon
   3523..3544    -  protein_bind   CAP binding site: CAP binding activates transcription in the presence of cAMP. E. coli catabolite activator protein
   3557..3649    -  CDS            lacI (fragment): lac repressor; lacI; The lac repressor binds to the lac operator to inhibit transcription in E. coli. This inhibition can be relieved by adding lactose or isopropyl-β-D-thiogalactopyranoside (IPTG).
   3832..4420    -  rep_origin     ori: high-copy-number ColE1/pMB1/pBR322/pUC origin of replication
   4591..5451    -  CDS            AmpR: β-lactamase; bla; confers resistance to ampicillin, carbenicillin, and related antibiotics
   5452..5556    -  promoter       AmpR promoter: bla
   5615..5667    -  misc_feature   bom (fragment): basis of mobility region from pBR322
>Addgene plasmid #86841 | pJH375 | addgene full sequence | sequence record 172912 | Addgene NGS Result
CGATGTACGGGCCAGATATACGCGTTGACATTGATTATTGACTAGTTATTAATAGTAATCAATTACGGGG
TCATTAGTTCATAGCCCATATATGGAGTTCCGCGTTACATAACTTACGGTAAATGGCCCGCCTGGCTGAC
CGCCCAACGACCCCCGCCCATTGACGTCAATAATGACGTATGTTCCCATAGTAACGCCAATAGGGACTTT
CCATTGACGTCAATGGGTGGAGTATTTACGGTAAACTGCCCACTTGGCAGTACATCAAGTGTATCATATG
CCAAGTACGCCCCCTATTGACGTCAATGACGGTAAATGGCCCGCCTGGCATTATGCCCAGTACATGACCT
TATGGGACTTTCCTACTTGGCAGTACATCTACGTATTAGTCATCGCTATTACCATGGTGATGCGGTTTTG
GCAGTACATCAATGGGCGTGGATAGCGGTTTGACTCACGGGGATTTCCAAGTCTCCACCCCATTGACGTC
AATGGGAGTTTGTTTTGGCACCAAAATCAACGGGACTTTCCAAAATGTCGTAACAACTCCGCCCCATTGA
CGCAAATGGGCGGTAGGCGTGTACGGTGGGAGGTCTATATAAGCAGAGCTCTCTGGCTAACTAGAGAACC
CACTGCTTACTGGCTTATCGAAATTAATACGACTCACTATAGGGAGACCCAAGCTGGCTAGCGTTTAAAC
TTAAGCTTGGTACCGAGCTCGGATCCGCCACCATGACAAAGTATAATAAGTCAGAGATAATGAAAAACGC
ATGGGCGATGTTTAACAGCTATGAATGGGATGTTGAAAATTTTAAATTCGTGAGTGCTGAGAACAAGACC
TTCTCTAATTGCCTCAAGGAAGCCTGGGCAGAAGAGAAGGAATATGTCGAGAGGAAAGCCAAAGAAACAG
CCGAGGCGCCCCGGTCTGAGGAGGCTAAAGCATGGGACTGGGCGTGCAGAAAATTGAATGTAAACGATTT
GCAGAACATTGACGCCACTGACAAAGTCTTCTATGTGGTTGACATGCAAAAAGAAATGTGGACTTCCAAT
GTGTGGGCGCAGGCAATCAAGGCTGTAGAACTGTATGTGAAGCTCGGTCTTGCTTAAGAATTCTGCAGAT
ATCCAGCACAGTGGCGGCCGCTCGAGTCTAGAGGGCCCGTTTAAACCCGCTGATCAGCCTCGACTGTGCC
TTCTAGTTGCCAGCCATCTGTTGTTTGCCCCTCCCCCGTGCCTTCCTTGACCCTGGAAGGTGCCACTCCC
ACTGTCCTTTCCTAATAAAATGAGGAAATTGCATCGCATTGTCTGAGTAGGTGTCATTCTATTCTGGGGG
GTGGGGTGGGGCAGGACAGCAAGGGGGAGGATTGGGAAGACAATAGCAGGCATGCTGGGGATGCGGTGGG
CTCTATGGCTTCTGAGGCGGAAAGAACCAGCTGGGGCTCTAGGGGGTATCCCC
[124 nt withheld, positions 1454-1577]
C
[91 nt withheld, positions 1579-1669]
A
[49 nt withheld, positions 1671-1719]
CCTTTGACGTTGGAGTCCACGTTCTTT
[37 nt withheld, positions 1747-1783]
ACCCTATCTCGGTCTATTCTTTTGATTTATAAGGGATTTTGCCGATTTCGGCCTATTGGTTAAAAAATGA
GCTGATTTAACAAAAATTTAACGCGAATTAATTCTGTGGAATGTGTGTCAGTTAGGGTGTGGAAAGTCCC
CAGGCTCCCCAGCAGGCAGAAGTATGCAAAGCATGCATCTCAATTAGTCAGCAACCAGGTGTGGAAAGTC
CCCAGGCTCCCCAGCAGGCAGAAGTATGCAAAGCATGCATCTCAATTAGTCAGCAACCATAGTCCCGCCC
CTAACTCCGCCCATCCCGCCCCTAACTCCGCCCAGTTCCGCCCATTCTCCGCCCCATGGCTGACTAATTT
TTTTTATTTATGCAGAGGCCGAGGCCGCCTCTGCCTCTGAGCTATTCCAGAAGTAGTGAGGAGGCTTTTT
TGGAGGCCTAGGCTTTTGCAAAAAGCTCCCGGGAGCTTGTATATCCATTTTCGGATCTGATCAAGAGACA
GGATGAGGATCGTTTCGCATGATTGAACAAGATGGATTGCACGCAGGTTCTCCGGCCGCTTGGGTGGAGA
GGCTATTCGGCTATGACTGGGCACAACAGACAATCGGCTGCTCTGATGCCGCCGTGTTCCGGCTGTCAGC
GCAGGGGCGCCCGGTTCTTTTTGTCAAGACCGACCTGTCCGGTGCCCTGAATGAACTGCAGGACGAGGCA
GCGCGGCTATCGTGGCTGGCCACGACGGGCGTTCCTTGCGCAGCTGTGCTCGACGTTGTCACTGAAGCGG
GAAGGGACTGGCTGCTATTGGGCGAAGTGCCGGGGCAGGATCTCCTGTCATCTCACCTTGCTCCTGCCGA
GAAAGTATCCATCATGGCTGATGCAATGCGGCGGCTGCATACGCTTGATCCGGCTACCTGCCCATTCGAC
CACCAAGCGAAACATCGCATCGAGCGAGCACGTACTCGGATGGAAGCCGGTCTTGTCGATCAGGATGATC
TGGACGAAGAGCATCAGGGGCTCGCGCCAGCCGAACTGTTCGCCAGGCTCAAGGCGCGCATGCCCGACGG
CGAGGATCTCGTCGTGACCCATGGCGATGCCTGCTTGCCGAATATCATGGTGGAAAATGGCCGCTTTTCT
GGATTCATCGACTGTGGCCGGCTGGGTGTGGCGGACCGCTATCAGGACATAGCGTTGGCTACCCGTGATA
TTGCTGAAGAGCTTGGCGGCGAATGGGCTGACCGCTTCCTCGTGCTTTACGGTATCGCCGCTCCCGATTC
GCAGCGCATCGCCTTCTATCGCCTTCTTGACGAGTTCTTCTGAGCGGGACTCTGGGGTTCGAAATGACCG
ACCAAGCGACGCCCAACCTGCCATCACGAGATTTCGATTCCACCGCCGCCTTCTATGAAAGGTTGGGCTT
CGGAATCGTTTTCCGGGACGCCGGCTGGATGATCCTCCAGCGCGGGGATCTCATGCTGGAGTTCTTCGCC
CACCCCAACTTGTTTATTGCAGCTTATAATGGTTACAAATAAAGCAATAGCATCACAAATTTCACAAATA
AAGCATTTTTTTCACTGCATTCTAGTTGTGGTTTGTCCAAACTCATCAATGTATCTTATCATGTCTGTAT
ACCGTCGACCTCTAGCTAGAGCTTGGCGTAATCATGGTCATAGCTGTTTCCTGTGTGAAATTGTTATCCG
CTCACAATTCCACACAACATACGAGCCGGAAGCATAAAGTGTAAAGCCTGGGGTGCCTAATGAGTGAGCT
AACTCACATTAATTGCGTTGCGCTCACTGCCCGCTTTCCAGTCGGGAAACCTGTCGTGCCAGCTGCATTA
ATGAATCGGCCAACGCGCGGGGAGAGGCGGTTTGCGTATTGGGCGCTCTTCCGCTTCCTCGCTCACTGAC
TCGCTGCGCTCGGTCGTTCGGCTGCGGCGAGCGGTATCAGCTCACTCAAAGGCGGTAATACGGTTATCCA
CAGAATCAGGGGATAACGCAGGAAAGAACATGTGAGCAAAAGGCCAGCAAAAGGCCAGGAACCGTAAAAA
GGCCGCGTTGCTGGCGTTTTTCCATAGGCTCCGCCCCCCTGACGAGCATCACAAAAATCGACGCTCAAGT
CAGAGGTGGCGAAACCCGACAGGACTATAAAGATACCAGGCGTTTCCCCCTGGAAGCTCCCTCGTGCGCT
CTCCTGTTCCGACCCTGCCGCTTACCGGATACCTGTCCGCCTTTCTCCCTTCGGGAAGCGTGGCGCTTTC
TCATAGCTCACGCTGTAGGTATCTCAGTTCGGTGTAGGTCGTTCGCTCCAAGCTGGGCTGTGTGCACGAA
CCCCCCGTTCAGCCCGACCGCTGCGCCTTATCCGGTAACTATCGTCTTGAGTCCAACCCGGTAAGACACG
ACTTATCGCCACTGGCAGCAGCCACTGGTAACAGGATTAGCAGAGCGAGGTATGTAGGCAGTGCTACAGA
GTTCTTGAAGTGGTGGCCTAACTACGGCTACACTAGAAGAACAGTATTTGGTATCTGCGCTCTGCTGAAG
CCAGTTACCTTCGGAAAAAGAGTTGGTAGCTCTTGATCCGGCAAACAAACCACCGCTGGTAGCGGTGGTT
TTTTTGTTTGCAAGCAGCAGATTACGCGCAGAAAAAAAGGATCTCAAGAAGATCCTTTGATCTTTTCTAC
GGGGTCTGACGCTCAGTGGAACGAAAACTCACGTTAAGGGATTTTGGTCATGAGATTATCAAAAAGGATC
TTCACCTAGATCCTTTTAAATTAAAAATGAAGTTTTAAATCAATCTAAAGTATATATGAGTAAACTTGGT
CTGACAGTTACCAATGCTTAATCAGTGAGGCACCTATCTCAGCGATCTGTCTATTTCGTTCATCCATAGT
TGCCTGACTCCCCGTCGTGTAGATAACTACGATACGGGAGGGCTTACCATCTGGCCCCAGTGCTGCAATG
ATACCGCGAGACCCACGCTCACCGGCTCCAGATTTATCAGCAATAAACCAGCCAGCCGGAAGGGCCGAGC
GCAGAAGTGGTCCTGCAACTTTATCCGCCTCCATCCAGTCTATTAATTGTTGCCGGGAAGCTAGAGTAAG
TAGTTCGCCAGTTAATAGTTTGCGCAACGTTGTTGCCATTGCTACAGGCATCGTGGTGTCACGCTCGTCG
TTTGGTATGGCTTCATTCAGCTCCGGTTCCCAACGATCAAGGCGAGTTACATGATCCCCCATGTTGTGCA
AAAAAGCGGTTAGCTCCTTCGGTCCTCCGATCGTTGTCAGAAGTAAGTTGGCCGCAGTGTTATCACTCAT
GGTTATGGCAGCACTGCATAATTCTCTTACTGTCATGCCATCCGTAAGATGCTTTTCTGTGACTGGTGAG
TACTCAACCAAGTCATTCTGAGAATAGTGTATGCGGCGACCGAGTTGCTCTTGCCCGGCGTCAATACGGG
ATAATACCGCGCCACATAGCAGAACTTTAAAAGTGCTCATCATTGGAAAACGTTCTTCGGGGCGAAAACT
CTCAAGGATCTTACCGCTGTTGAGATCCAGTTCGATGTAACCCACTCGTGCACCCAACTGATCTTCAGCA
TCTTTTACTTTCACCAGCGTTTCTGGGTGAGCAAAAACAGGAAGGCAAAATGCCGCAAAAAAGGGAATAA
GGGCGACACGGAAATGTTGAATACTCATACTCTTCCTTTTTCAATATTATTGAAGCATTTATCAGGGTTA
TTGTCTCATGAGCGGATACATATTTGAATGTATTTAGAAAAATAAACAAATAGGGGTTCCGCGCACATTT
CCCCGAAAAGTGCCACCTGACGTCGACGGATCGGGAGATCTCCCGATCCCCTATGGTGCACTCTCAGTAC
AATCTGCTCTGATGCCGCATAGTTAAGCCAGTATCTGCTCCCTGCTTGTGTGTTGGAGGTCGCTGAGTAG
TGCGCGAGCAAAATTTAAGCTACAACAAGGCAAGGCTTGACCGACAATTGCATGAAGAATCTGCTTAGGG
TTAGGCGTTTTGCGCTGCTTCG
